>Addgene plasmid #142775 | TFORF1274 | addgene full sequence | sequence record 462895 | Addgene NGS Result
TTAATGTAGTCTTATGCAATACTCTTGTAGTCTTGCAACATGGTAACGATGAGTTAGCAACATGCCTTAC
AAGGAGAGAAAAAGCACCGTGCATGCCGATTGGTGGAAGTAAGGTGGTACGATCGTGCCTTATTAGGAAG
GCAACAGACGGGTCTGACATGGATTGGACGAACCACTGAATTGCCGCATTGCAGAGATATTGTATTTAAG
TGCCTAGCTCGATACATAAACGGGTCTCTCTGGTTAGACCAGATCTGAGCCTGGGAGCTCTCTGGCTAAC
TAGGGAACCCACTGCTTAAGCCTCAATAAAGCTTGCCTTGAGTGCTTCAAGTAGTGTGTGCCCGTCTGTT
GTGTGACTCTGGTAACTAGAGATCCCTCAGACCCTTTTAGTCAGTGTGGAAAATCTCTAGCAGTGGCGCC
CGAACAGGGACTTGAAAGCGAAAGGGAAACCAGAGGAGCTCTCTCGACGCAGGACTCGGCTTGCTGAAGC
GCGCACGGCAAGAGGCGAGGGGCGGCGACTGGTGAGTACGCCAAAAATTTTGACTAGCGGAGGCTAGAAG
GAGAGAGATGGGTGCGAGAGCGTCAGTATTAAGCGGGGGAGAATTAGATCGCGATGGGAAAAAATTCGGT
TAAGGCCAGGGGGAAAGAAAAAATATAAATTAAAACATATAGTATGGGCAAGCAGGGAGCTAGAACGATT
CGCAGTTAATCCTGGCCTGTTAGAAACATCAGAAGGCTGTAGACAAATACTGGGACAGCTACAACCATCC
CTTCAGACAGGATCAGAAGAACTTAGATCATTATATAATACAGTAGCAACCCTCTATTGTGTGCATCAAA
GGATAGAGATAAAAGACACCAAGGAAGCTTTAGACAAGATAGAGGAAGAGCAAAACAAAAGTAAGACCAC
CGCACAGCAAGCGGCCGCTGATCTTCAGACCTGGAGGAGGAGATATGAGGGACAATTGGAGAAGTGAATT
ATATAAATATAAAGTAGTAAAAATTGAACCATTAGGAGTAGCACCCACCAAGGCAAAGAGAAGAGTGGTG
CAGAGAGAAAAAAGAGCAGTGGGAATAGGAGCTTTGTTCCTTGGGTTCTTGGGAGCAGCAGGAAGCACTA
TGGGCGCAGCGTCAATGACGCTGACGGTACAGGCCAGACAATTATTGTCTGGTATAGTGCAGCAGCAGAA
CAATTTGCTGAGGGCTATTGAGGCGCAACAGCATCTGTTGCAACTCACAGTCTGGGGCATCAAGCAGCTC
CAGGCAAGAATCCTGGCTGTGGAAAGATACCTAAAGGATCAACAGCTCCTGGGGATTTGGGGTTGCTCTG
GAAAACTCATTTGCACCACTGCTGTGCCTTGGAATGCTAGTTGGAGTAATAAATCTCTGGAACAGATTTG
GAATCACACGACCTGGATGGAGTGGGACAGAGAAATTAACAATTACACAAGCTTAATACACTCCTTAATT
GAAGAATCGCAAAACCAGCAAGAAAAGAATGAACAAGAATTATTGGAATTAGATAAATGGGCAAGTTTGT
GGAATTGGTTTAACATAACAAATTGGCTGTGGTATATAAAATTATTCATAATGATAGTAGGAGGCTTGGT
AGGTTTAAGAATAGTTTTTGCTGTACTTTCTATAGTGAATAGAGTTAGGCAGGGATATTCACCATTATCG
TTTCAGACCCACCTCCCAACCCCGAGGGGACCCATGCATTGCATCTCAATTAGTCAGCAACCAGGTGTGG
AAAGTCCCCAGGCTCCCCAGCAGGCAGAAGTATGCAAAGCATGCGTCTCAATTAGTCAGCAACCATAGTC
CCGCCCCTAACTCCGCCCATCCCGCCCCTAACTCCGCCCAGTTCCGCCCATTCTCCGCCCCATGGCTGAC
TAATTTTTTTTATTTATGCAGAGGCCGAGGCCGCCTCGGCCTCTGAGCTATTCCAGAAGTAGTGAGGAGG
CTTTTTTGGAGGCCTAGGCTTTTGCAAAAAGCTTTCTAGAGGTACCACCGGAGCTTACCATGACCGAGTA
CAAGCCCACGGTGCGCCTCGCCACCCGCGACGACGTCCCCAGGGCCGTACGCACCCTCGCCGCCGCGTTC
GCCGACTACCCCGCCACGCGCCACACCGTCGATCCGGACCGCCACATCGAGCGGGTCACCGAGCTGCAAG
AACTCTTCCTCACGCGCGTCGGGCTCGACATCGGCAAGGTGTGGGTCGCGGACGACGGCGCCGCCGTGGC
GGTCTGGACCACGCCGGAGAGCGTCGAAGCGGGGGCGGTGTTCGCCGAGATCGGCCCGCGCATGGCCGAG
TTGAGCGGTTCCCGGCTGGCCGCGCAGCAACAGATGGAAGGCCTCCTGGCGCCGCACCGGCCCAAGGAGC
CCGCGTGGTTCCTGGCCACCGTCGGCGTCTCGCCCGACCACCAGGGCAAGGGTCTGGGCAGCGCCGTCGT
GCTCCCCGGAGTGGAGGCGGCCGAGCGCGCCGGGGTGCCCGCCTTCCTGGAGACCTCCGCGCCCCGCAAC
CTCCCCTTCTACGAGCGGCTCGGCTTCACCGTCACCGCCGACGTCGAGGTGCCCGAAGGACCGCGCACCT
GGTGCATGACCCGCAAGCCCGGTGCCAGTTAACGAATTCTAGATCTTGAGACAAATGGCAGTATTCATCC
ACAATTTTAAAAGAAAAGGGGGGATTGGGGGGTACAGTGCAGGGGAAAGAATAGTAGACATAATAGCAAC
AGACATACAAACTAAAGAATTACAAAAACAAATTACAAAAATTCAAAATTTTCGGGTTTATTACAGGGAC
AGCAGAGATCCACTTTGGCGCCGGCTCGAGGCCTGCAGGTGCAAAGATGGATAAAGTTTTAAACAGAGAG
GAATCTTTGCAGCTAATGGACCTTCTAGGTCTTGAAAGGAGTGGGAATTGGCTCCGGTGCCCGTCAGTGG
GCAGAGCGCACATCGCCCACAGTCCCCGAGAAGTTGGGGGGAGGGGTCGGCAATTGAACCGGTGCCTAGA
GAAGGTGGCGCGGGGTAAACTGGGAAAGTGATGTCGTGTACTGGCTCCGCCTTTTTCCCGAGGGTGGGGG
AGAACCGTATATAAGTGCAGTAGTCGCCGTGAACGTTCTTTTTCGCAACGGGTTTGCCGCCAGAACACAG
GTAAGTGCCGTGTGTGGTTCCCGCGGGCCTGGCCTCTTTACGGGTTATGGCCCTTGCGTGCCTTGAATTA
CTTCCACCTGGCTGCAGTACGTGATTCTTGATCCCGAGCTTCGGGTTGGAAGTGGGTGGGAGAGTTCGAG
GCCTTGCGCTTAAGGAGCCCCTTCGCCTCGTGCTTGAGTTGAGGCCTGGCCTGGGCGCTGGGGCCGCCGC
GTGCGAATCTGGTGGCACCTTCGCGCCTGTCTCGCTGCTTTCGATAAGTCTCTAGCCATTTAAAATTTTT
GATGACCTGCTGCGACGCTTTTTTTCTGGCAAGATAGTCTTGTAAATGCGGGCCAAGATCTGCACACTGG
TATTTCGGTTTTTGGGGCCGCGGGCGGCGACGGGGCCCGTGCGTCCCAGCGCACATGTTCGGCGAGGCGG
GGCCTGCGAGCGCGGCCACCGAGAATCGGACGGGGGTAGTCTCAAGCTGGCCGGCCTGCTCTGGTGCCTG
GCCTCGCGCCGCCGTGTATCGCCCCGCCCTGGGCGGCAAGGCTGGCCCGGTCGGCACCAGTTGCGTGAGC
GGAAAGATGGCCGCTTCCCGGCCCTGCTGCAGGGAGCTCAAAATGGAGGACGCGGCGCTCGGGAGAGCGG
GCGGGTGAGTCACCCACACAAAGGAAAAGGGCCTTTCCGTCCTCAGCCGTCGCTTCATGTGACTCCACGG
AGTACCGGGCGCCGTCCAGGCACCTCGATTAGTTCTCGAGCTTTTGGAGTACGTCGTCTTTAGGTTGGGG
GGAGGGGTTTTATGCGATGGAGTTTCCCCACACTGAGTGGGTGGAGACTGAAGTTAGGCCAGCTTGGCAC
TTGATGTAATTCTCCTTGGAATTTGCCCTTTTTGAGTTTGGATCTTGGTTCATTCTCAAGCCTCAGACAG
TGGTTCAAAGTTTTTTTCTTCCATTTCAGGTGTCGTGAGGCTAGCACCGCCACCATGGTAAAAGCAATCC
AGGTTTTGCGCATTCATCTTCTTGAGCTGGAAAAGGTTAACGAACTCTGCAAAGATTTCTGCAGTCGATA
CATTGCTTGTCTGAAAACAAAAATGAACAGTGAAACTCTGTTGAGTGGAGAGCCTGGAAGCCCGTACTCA
CCAGTGCAGTCCCAGCAGATTCAAAGTGCCATCACAGGCACCATCAGCCCTCAGGGAATTGTGGTGCCGG
CGTCCGCGCTGCAGCAGGGAAACGTAGCCATGGCGACGGTGGCAGGTGGCACAGTGTATCAGCCTGTCAC
GGTCGTCACTCCCCAAGGCCAAGTGGTCACACAGACATTGTCGCCTGGGACAATTAGGATCCAGAACTCC
CAGCTTCAGTTACAGTTAAACCAAGATCTCAGCATCTTGCATCAAGATGATGGTTCATCTAAGAACAAGA
GGGGCGTCCTGCCAAAGCATGCCACGAACGTGATGCGGTCCTGGCTCTTCCAGCACATCGGGCATCCCTA
CCCAACAGAGGATGAGAAAAAACAGATTGCTGCTCAGACAAATTTGACACTACTCCAAGTCAACAACTGG
TTCATCAATGCCAGAAGACGAATTCTTCAGCCAATGTTGGATTCAAGTTGTTCAGAGACCCCCAAAACAA
AGAAAAAAACTGCTCAGAACCGGCCAGTTCAGAGGTTTTGGCCTGATTCTATTGCATCAGGAGTCGCACA
GCCACCGCCGAGCGAGCTCACCATGTCGGAAGGAGCTGTTGTCACCATCACCACGCCCGTGAACATGAAC
GTGGACAGCCTTCAGTCTCTGTCCTCGGACGGGGCCACCCTGGCGGTGCAGCAGGTCATGATGGCAGGGC
AGAGCGAGGACGAGTCTGTGGACAGCACAGAGGAGGATGCGGGTGCCCTGGCCCCTGCCCACATCAGCGG
GCTGGTCTTGGAGAACAGTGACTCCCTGCAGTAGTAATGAACTAGTCCGTAACTTGAAAGTATTTCGATT
TCTTGGCTTTATATATCTTGTGGAAAGGACGATTCCGTCCTTTCGAATTGAGTGAAACGCGTTAAGTCGA
CAATCAACCTCTGGATTACAAAATTTGTGAAAGATTGACTGGTATTCTTAACTATGTTGCTCCTTTTACG
CTATGTGGATACGCTGCTTTAATGCCTTTGTATCATGCTATTGCTTCCCGTATGGCTTTCATTTTCTCCT
CCTTGTATAAATCCTGGTTGCTGTCTCTTTATGAGGAGTTGTGGCCCGTTGTCAGGCAACGTGGCGTGGT
GTGCACTGTGTTTGCTGACGCAACCCCCACTGGTTGGGGCATTGCCACCACCTGTCAGCTCCTTTCCGGG
ACTTTCGCTTTCCCCCTCCCTATTGCCACGGCGGAACTCATCGCCGCCTGCCTTGCCCGCTGCTGGACAG
GGGCTCGGCTGTTGGGCACTGACAATTCCGTGGTGTTGTCGGGGAAATCATCGTCCTTTCCTTGGCTGCT
CGCCTGTGTTGCCACCTGGATTCTGCGCGGGACGTCCTTCTGCTACGTCCCTTCGGCCCTCAATCCAGCG
GACCTTCCTTCCCGCGGCCTGCTGCCGGCTCTGCGGCCTCTTCCGCGTCTTCGCCTTCGCCCTCAGACGA
GTCGGATCTCCCTTTGGGCCGCCTCCCCGCGTCGACTTTAAGACCAATGACTTACAAGGCAGCTGTAGAT
CTTAGCCACTTTTTAAAAGAAAAGGGGGGACTGGAAGGGCTAATTCACTCCCAACGAAGACAAGATCTGC
TTTTTGCTTGTACTGGGTCTCTCTGGTTAGACCAGATCTGAGCCTGGGAGCTCTCTGGCTAACTAGGGAA
CCCACTGCTTAAGCCTCAATAAAGCTTGCCTTGAGTGCTTCAAGTAGTGTGTGCCCGTCTGTTGTGTGAC
TCTGGTAACTAGAGATCCCTCAGACCCTTTTAGTCAGTGTGGAAAATCTCTAGCAGTACGTATAGTAGTT
CATGTCATCTTATTATTCAGTATTTATAACTTGCAAAGAAATGAATATCAGAGAGTGAGAGGAACTTGTT
TATTGCAGCTTATAATGGTTACAAATAAAGCAATAGCATCACAAATTTCACAAATAAAGCATTTTTTTCA
CTGCATTCTAGTTGTGGTTTGTCCAAACTCATCAATGTATCTTATCATGTCTGGCTCTAGCTATCCCGCC
CCTAACTCCGCCCATCCCGCCCCTAACTCCGCCCAGTTCCGCCCATTCTCCGCCCCATGGCTGACTAATT
TTTTTTATTTATGCAGAGGCCGAGGCCGCCTCGGCCTCTGAGCTATTCCAGAAGTAGTGAGGAGGCTTTT
TTGGAGGCCTAGGGACGTACCCAATTCGCCCTATAGTGAGTCGTATTACGCGCGCTCACTGGCCGTCGTT
TTACAACGTCGTGACTGGGAAAACCCTGGCGTTACCCAACTTAATCGCCTTGCAGCACATCCCCCTTTCG
CCAGCTGGCGTAATAGCGAAGAGGCCCGCACCGATCGCCCTTCCCAACAGTTGCGCAGCCTGAATGGCGA
ATGGG
[124 nt withheld, positions 6656-6779]
C
[91 nt withheld, positions 6781-6871]
A
[49 nt withheld, positions 6873-6921]
CCTTTGACGTTGGAGTCCACGTTCTTT
[37 nt withheld, positions 6949-6985]
ACCCTATCTCGGTCTATTCTTTTGATTTATAAGGGATTTTGCCGATTTCGGCCTATTGGTTAAAAAATGA
GCTGATTTAACAAAAATTTAACGCGAATTTTAACAAAATATTAACGCTTACAATTTAGGTGGCACTTTTC
GGGGAAATGTGCGCGGAACCCCTATTTGTTTATTTTTCTAAATACATTCAAATATGTATCCGCTCATGAG
ACAATAACCCTGATAAATGCTTCAATAATATTGAAAAAGGAAGAGTATGAGTATTCAACATTTCCGTGTC
GCCCTTATTCCCTTTTTTGCGGCATTTTGCCTTCCTGTTTTTGCTCACCCAGAAACGCTGGTGAAAGTAA
AAGATGCTGAAGATCAGTTGGGTGCACGAGTGGGTTACATCGAACTGGATCTCAACAGCGGTAAGATCCT
TGAGAGTTTTCGCCCCGAAGAACGTTTTCCAATGATGAGCACTTTTAAAGTTCTGCTATGTGGCGCGGTA
TTATCCCGTATTGACGCCGGGCAAGAGCAACTCGGTCGCCGCATACACTATTCTCAGAATGACTTGGTTG
AGTACTCACCAGTCACAGAAAAGCATCTTACGGATGGCATGACAGTAAGAGAATTATGCAGTGCTGCCAT
AACCATGAGTGATAACACTGCGGCCAACTTACTTCTGACAACGATCGGAGGACCGAAGGAGCTAACCGCT
TTTTTGCACAACATGGGGGATCATGTAACTCGCCTTGATCGTTGGGAACCGGAGCTGAATGAAGCCATAC
CAAACGACGAGCGTGACACCACGATGCCTGTAGCAATGGCAACAACGTTGCGCAAACTATTAACTGGCGA
ACTACTTACTCTAGCTTCCCGGCAACAATTAATAGACTGGATGGAGGCGGATAAAGTTGCAGGACCACTT
CTGCGCTCGGCCCTTCCGGCTGGCTGGTTTATTGCTGATAAATCTGGAGCCGGTGAGCGTGGGTCTCGCG
GTATCATTGCAGCACTGGGGCCAGATGGTAAGCCCTCCCGTATCGTAGTTATCTACACGACGGGGAGTCA
GGCAACTATGGATGAACGAAATAGACAGATCGCTGAGATAGGTGCCTCACTGATTAAGCATTGGTAACTG
TCAGACCAAGTTTACTCATATATACTTTAGATTGATTTAAAACTTCATTTTTAATTTAAAAGGATCTAGG
TGAAGATCCTTTTTGATAATCTCATGACCAAAATCCCTTAACGTGAGTTTTCGTTCCACTGAGCGTCAGA
CCCCGTAGAAAAGATCAAAGGATCTTCTTGAGATCCTTTTTTTCTGCGCGTAATCTGCTGCTTGCAAACA
AAAAAACCACCGCTACCAGCGGTGGTTTGTTTGCCGGATCAAGAGCTACCAACTCTTTTTCCGAAGGTAA
CTGGCTTCAGCAGAGCGCAGATACCAAATACTGTTCTTCTAGTGTAGCCGTAGTTAGGCCACCACTTCAA
GAACTCTGTAGCACCGCCTACATACCTCGCTCTGCTAATCCTGTTACCAGTGGCTGCTGCCAGTGGCGAT
AAGTCGTGTCTTACCGGGTTGGACTCAAGACGATAGTTACCGGATAAGGCGCAGCGGTCGGGCTGAACGG
GGGGTTCGTGCACACAGCCCAGCTTGGAGCGAACGACCTACACCGAACTGAGATACCTACAGCGTGAGCT
ATGAGAAAGCGCCACGCTTCCCGAAGGGAGAAAGGCGGACAGGTATCCGGTAAGCGGCAGGGTCGGAACA
GGAGAGCGCACGAGGGAGCTTCCAGGGGGAAACGCCTGGTATCTTTATAGTCCTGTCGGGTTTCGCCACC
TCTGACTTGAGCGTCGATTTTTGTGATGCTCGTCAGGGGGGCGGAGCCTATGGAAAAACGCCAGCAACGC
GGCCTTTTTACGGTTCCTGGCCTTTTGCTGGCCTTTTGCTCACATGTTCTTTCCTGCGTTATCCCCTGAT
TCTGTGGATAACCGTATTACCGCCTTTGAGTGAGCTGATACCGCTCGCCGCAGCCGAACGACCGAGCGCA
GCGAGTCAGTGAGCGAGGAAGCGGAAGAGCGCCCAATACGCAAACCGCCTCTCCCCGCGCGTTGGCCGAT
TCATTAATGCAGCTGGCACGACAGGTTTCCCGACTGGAAAGCGGGCAGTGAGCGCAACGCAATTAATGTG
AGTTAGCTCACTCATTAGGCACCCCAGGCTTTACACTTTATGCTTCCGGCTCGTATGTTGTGTGGAATTG
TGAGCGGATAACAATTTCACACAGGAAACAGCTATGACCATGATTACGCCAAGCGCGCAATTAACCCTCA
CTAAAGGGAACAAAAGCTGGAGCTGCAAGC
Features (pLannotate 1.2.2; 31 found; start..end, strand, type, name):
      5..231     +  promoter       RSV promoter: Rous sarcoma virus enhancer/promoter
    232..412     +  LTR            5' LTR (truncated): truncated 5' long terminal repeat (LTR) from HIV-1
    459..584     +  misc_feature   HIV-1 Ψ: packaging signal of human immunodeficiency virus type 1
    568..931     +  CDS            HIV-1 gag (fragment): gag protein from human immunodeficiency virus 1; gag
   1077..1310    +  misc_feature   RRE: The Rev response element (RRE) of HIV-1 allows for Rev-dependent mRNA export from the nucleus to the cytoplasm.
   1687..1713    +  CDS            Rev (fragment): human immunodeficiency virus 1 (HIV-1) Rev protein; rev; enhances nuclear export of unspliced and incompletely spliced viral mRNAs
   1720..1743    +  promoter       SV40 promoter (fragment): SV40 early promoter
   1744..1815    +  promoter       SV40 promoter (fragment): SV40 enhancer and early promoter
   1839..1974    +  rep_origin     SV40 ori: SV40 origin of replication
   2020..2616    +  CDS            PuroR (fragment): puromycin N-acetyltransferase; pac from Streptomyces; confers resistance to puromycin
   2665..2782    +  misc_feature   cPPT/CTS: central polypurine tract and central termination sequence of HIV-1
   2847..2913    +  CDS            small t antigen (fragment): SV40 (simian virus 40) small t antigen
   2920..4098    +  promoter       EF-1α promoter: strong constitutive promoter for human elongation factor EF-1α
   4067..5071    +  CDS            PKNOX1 (fragment): PKNX1_HUMAN - Also known as PREP1 From Homo sapiens (Human).
   5087..5140    +  promoter       U6 promoter (fragment): RNA polymerase III promoter for human U6 snRNA
   5182..5770    +  misc_feature   WPRE: woodchuck hepatitis virus posttranscriptional regulatory element
   5821..5840    +  misc_feature   cPPT/CTS (fragment): central polypurine tract and central termination sequence of HIV-1
   5842..6075    +  LTR            3' LTR (ΔU3): self-inactivating 3' long terminal repeat (LTR) from HIV-1
   6153..6274    +  polyA_signal   SV40 poly(A) signal: SV40 polyadenylation signal
   6314..6449    +  rep_origin     SV40 ori: SV40 origin of replication
   6470..6488    -  promoter       T7 promoter: promoter for bacteriophage T7 RNA polymerase
   6496..6651    +  CDS            lacZα (fragment): LacZα fragment of β-galactosidase; lacZ fragment
   6656..7084    +  rep_origin     f1 ori (sequence partly withheld): f1 bacteriophage origin of replication; arrow indicates direction of (+) strand synthesis
   7137..7241    +  promoter       AmpR promoter: bla
   7242..8102    +  CDS            AmpR: β-lactamase; bla; confers resistance to ampicillin, carbenicillin, and related antibiotics
   8273..8861    +  rep_origin     ori: high-copy-number ColE1/pMB1/pBR322/pUC origin of replication
   9044..9136    +  CDS            lacI (fragment): lac repressor; lacI; The lac repressor binds to the lac operator to inhibit transcription in E. coli. This inhibition can be relieved by adding lactose or isopropyl-β-D-thiogalactopyranoside (IPTG).
   9149..9170    +  protein_bind   CAP binding site: CAP binding activates transcription in the presence of cAMP. E. coli catabolite activator protein
   9185..9215    +  promoter       lac promoter: promoter for the E. coli lac operon
   9223..9239    +  protein_bind   lac operator: The lac repressor binds to the lac operator to inhibit transcription in E. coli. This inhibition can be relieved by adding lactose or isopropyl-β-D-thiogalactopyranoside (IPTG). lac repressor encoded by lacI
   9284..9302    +  promoter       T3 promoter: promoter for bacteriophage T3 RNA polymerase
