[The description below was written by a language model from this plasmid's Addgene catalogue record and pLannotate feature annotations shown in this document.]
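Description:
TFORF1274 is a third-generation-style, self-inactivating lentiviral expression plasmid built on the pLX_TRC317 backbone and carrying the human transcription factor PKNOX1 (also known as PREP1) as an overexpression ORF. It belongs to a barcoded transcription factor ORF collection in which each clone carries a unique 24-bp barcode, so that individual factors can be identified by sequencing in pooled overexpression screens, such as those for directed differentiation. The barcode itself is not annotated in the feature table. In bacteria the plasmid is maintained through a high-copy ColE1/pUC origin with ampicillin resistance (AmpR). An f1 origin and remnants of a lacZα/lac promoter cloning region flanked by T7 and T3 promoters are also present. The depositor notes that the plasmid can recombine, as is typical of LTR-containing vectors.

The viral genome is transcribed from an RSV promoter fused to a truncated HIV-1 5' LTR. It includes the Ψ packaging signal with a partial gag sequence, the RRE for Rev-dependent nuclear export, a cPPT/CTS, a WPRE to enhance transcript expression, and a ΔU3 3' LTR followed by an SV40 poly(A) signal. Two expression units lie within this genome. An SV40 early promoter drives puromycin N-acetyltransferase for selection of transduced mammalian cells, and downstream the EF-1α promoter drives the PKNOX1 ORF. The insert is recorded as about 1.06 kb, corresponding to a specific transcript isoform, and was produced by gene synthesis. The annotated match to PKNOX1 is marked as a fragment. A short U6 promoter fragment is annotated between the ORF and the WPRE, and the record assigns it no function. No epitope tag or reporter is annotated.
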