Addgene plasmid #142775: TFORF1274
Purpose: Lentiviral vector for overexpressing transcription factor ORFs with unique 24-bp barcodes. Barcodes facilitate identification of transcription factors in pooled screens.
Depositing lab: Feng Zhang. Depositing organization: Broad Institute. Publication: A transcription factor atlas of directed differentiation. Joung J, Ma S, Tay T, Geiger-Schuller KR, Kirchgatterer PC, Verdine VK, Guo B, Arias-Garcia MA, Allen WE, Singh A, Kuksenko O, Abudayyeh OO, Gootenberg JS, Fu Z, Macrae RK, Buenrostro JD, Regev A, Zhang F. Cell. 2023 Jan 5;186(1):209-229.e26. doi: 10.1016/j.cell.2022.11.026. PubMed 36608654.
Backbone
  Vector backbone: pLX_TRC317
  Backbone manufacturer: Broad Institute Genetic Perturbation Platform
  Backbone size w/o insert (bp): 8264
  Vector type: Mammalian Expression, Lentiviral
  Selectable markers: Puromycin
Growth in bacteria
  Bacterial resistance: Ampicillin, 100 μg/mL
  Growth temperature: 30°C
  Growth strain: NEB Stable
  Copy number: High Copy
Gene/Insert
  Gene/Insert name: PKNOX1
  Species: H. sapiens (human)
  Insert size (bp): 1061
  Entrez Gene: PKNOX1 (a.k.a. PREP1, pkonx1c)
  Promoter: EF1a
  Cloning method: Unknown
  Sequencing primers: 5′ GGGTGGAGACTGAAGTTAGGCCAG; 3′ CACATAGCGTAAAAGGAGCAACATAG
Terms and licenses: Academic/Nonprofit Terms; Industry Terms: Not Available to Industry
Depositor comments: NM_001286258,ENST00000432907 . The transcription factor ORF portion of this plasmid was synthesized by Genewiz. Please test multiple small colonies in case of plasmid recombination. To make this collection available in a timely manner, a portion of this collection was not fully sequenced by Addgene. If an Addgene verified full plasmid sequence is not available, please contact us prior to placing an order to request the full sequence.
How to cite: TFORF1274 was a gift from Feng Zhang (Addgene plasmid # 142775 ; http://n2t.net/addgene:142775 ; RRID:Addgene_142775)
