>Addgene plasmid #142775 | TFORF1274 | depositor partial sequence | sequence record 280463 | Insert
ACCGCCACCATGGTAAAAGCAATCCAGGTTTTGCGCATTCATCTTCTTGAGCTGGAAAAGGTTAACGAAC
TCTGCAAAGATTTCTGCAGTCGATACATTGCTTGTCTGAAAACAAAAATGAACAGTGAAACTCTGTTGAG
TGGAGAGCCTGGAAGCCCGTACTCACCAGTGCAGTCCCAGCAGATTCAAAGTGCCATCACAGGCACCATC
AGCCCTCAGGGAATTGTGGTGCCGGCGTCCGCGCTGCAGCAGGGAAACGTAGCCATGGCGACGGTGGCAG
GTGGCACAGTGTATCAGCCTGTCACGGTCGTCACTCCCCAAGGCCAAGTGGTCACACAGACATTGTCGCC
TGGGACAATTAGGATCCAGAACTCCCAGCTTCAGTTACAGTTAAACCAAGATCTCAGCATCTTGCATCAA
GATGATGGTTCATCTAAGAACAAGAGGGGCGTCCTGCCAAAGCATGCCACGAACGTGATGCGGTCCTGGC
TCTTCCAGCACATCGGGCATCCCTACCCAACAGAGGATGAGAAAAAACAGATTGCTGCTCAGACAAATTT
GACACTACTCCAAGTCAACAACTGGTTCATCAATGCCAGAAGACGAATTCTTCAGCCAATGTTGGATTCA
AGTTGTTCAGAGACCCCCAAAACAAAGAAAAAAACTGCTCAGAACCGGCCAGTTCAGAGGTTTTGGCCTG
ATTCTATTGCATCAGGAGTCGCACAGCCACCGCCGAGCGAGCTCACCATGTCGGAAGGAGCTGTTGTCAC
CATCACCACGCCCGTGAACATGAACGTGGACAGCCTTCAGTCTCTGTCCTCGGACGGGGCCACCCTGGCG
GTGCAGCAGGTCATGATGGCAGGGCAGAGCGAGGACGAGTCTGTGGACAGCACAGAGGAGGATGCGGGTG
CCCTGGCCCCTGCCCACATCAGCGGGCTGGTCTTGGAGAACAGTGACTCCCTGCAGTAGTAATGAACTAG
TCCGTAACTTGAAAGTATTTCGATTTCTTGGCTTTATATATCTTGTGGAAAGGACGATTCCGTCCTTTCG
AATTGAGTGAA
