>Addgene plasmid #142775 | TFORF1274 | depositor partial sequence | sequence record 280464 | Barcode
TTCCGTCCTTTCGAATTGAGTGAA
